>Addgene plasmid #210235 | pUdO2k | addgene full sequence | sequence record 424836 | Addgene NGS Result
CTAGAAATATTTTATCTGATTAATAAGATGATCTTCTTGAGATCGTTTTGGTCTGCGCGTAATCTCTTGC
TCTGAAAACGAAAAAACCGCCTTGCAGGGCGGTTTTTCGAAGGTTCTCTGAGCTACCAACTCTTTGAACC
GAGGTAACTGGCTTGGAGGAGCGCAGTCACCAAAACTTGTCCTTTCAGTTTAGCCTTAACCGGCGCATGA
CTTCAAGACTAACTCCTCTAAATCAATTACCAGTGGCTGCTGCCAGTGGTGCTTTTGCATGTCTTTCCGG
GTTGGACTCAAGACGATAGTTACCGGATAAGGCGCAGCGGTCGGACTGAACGGGGGGTTCGTGCATACAG
TCCAGCTTGGAGCGAACTGCCTACCCGGAACTGAGTGTCAGGCGTGGAATGAGACAAACGCGGCCATAAC
AGCGGAATGACACCGGTAAACCGAAAGGCAGGAACAGGAGAGCGCACGAGGGAGCCGCCAGGGGGAAACG
CCTGGTATCTTTATAGTCCTGTCGGGTTTCGCCACCACTGATTTGAGCGTCAGATTTCGTGATGCTTGTC
AGGGGGGCGGAGCCTATGGAAAAACGGCTTTGCCGCGGCCCTCTCACTTCCCTGTTAAGTATCTTCCTGG
CATCTTCCAGGAAATCTCCGCCCCGTTCGTAAGCCATTTCCGCTCGCCGCAGTCGAACGACCGAGCGTAG
CGAGTCAGTGAGCGAGGAAGCGGAATATATCCTGTATCACATATTCTGCTGACGCACCGGTGCAGCCTTT
TTTCTCCTGCCACATGAAGCACTTCACTGACACCCTCATCAGTGCCAACATAGTAAGCCAGTATATACAC
TCCGCTAGCAGGAAACAGCTATGACCATGCCCGGGTAAGTGACTAGCGGAAACACAGAAAAAAGCCCGCA
CCTGACAGTGCGGGCTTTTTTTTTCGACCAAAGGCTCCGAAGAGCCGAGTGTCTTCGGTTCGAGACCGAA
TTCGCGAGCTCTCGCTAGCCAGTTTAAACAATTGCGGCCGCGTACTAGTCTATCGATTTGGATCCACCCT
GCAGGAAGTCTAGACCGTCGACACGGTCTCTGAGAGAAGACACGTCGCTCTTCGACGTAAGTAACTGACT
CGGTACCAAATTCCAGAAAAGAGGCCTCCCGAAAGGGGGGCCTTTTTTCGTTTTGGTCCTAAGCTTAACT
GGCCGTCGTTTTACATAGCTTGCAGTGGGCTTACATGGCGATAGCTAGACTGGGCGGTTTTATGGACAGC
AAGCGAACCGGAATTGCCAGCTGGGGCGCCCTCTGGTAAGGTTGGGAAGCCCTGCAAAGTAAACTGGATG
GCTTTCTTGCCGCCAAGGATCTGATGGCGCAGGGGATCAAGATCTGATCAAGAGACAGGATGACGGTCGT
TTCGCATGCTTGAACAAGATGGATTGCACGCAGGTTCTCCGGCCGCTTGGGTGGAGAGGCTATTCGGCTA
TGACTGGGCACAACAGACAATCGGCTGCTCTGATGCCGCCGTGTTCCGGCTGTCAGCGCAGGGGCGCCCG
GTTCTTTTTGTCAAGACCGACCTGTCCGGTGCCCTGAATGAACTGCAGGACGAGGCAGCGCGGCTATCGT
GGCTGGCCACGACGGGCGTTCCTTGCGCAGCTGTGCTCGACGTTGTCACTGAAGCGGGAAGGGACTGGCT
GCTATTGGGCGAAGTGCCGGGGCAGGATCTCCTGTCATCTCACCTTGCTCCTGCCGAGAAAGTATCCATC
ATGGCTGATGCAATGCGGCGGCTGCATACGCTTGATCCGGCTACCTGCCCATTCGACCACCAAGCGAAAC
ATCGCATCGAGCGAGCACGTACTCGGATGGAAGCCGGTCTTGTCGATCAGGATGATCTGGACGAAGAGCA
TCAGGGGCTCGCGCCAGCCGAACTGTTCGCCAGGCTCAAGGCGCGCATGCCCGACGGCGAGGATCTCGTC
GTGACCCATGGCGATGCCTGCTTGCCGAATATCATGGTGGAAAATGGCCGCTTTTCTGGATTCATCGACT
GTGGCCGGCTGGGTGTGGCGGACCGCTATCAGGACATAGCGTTGGCTACCCGTGATATTGCTGAAGAGCT
TGGCGGCGAATGGGCTGACCGCTTCCTCGTGCTTTACGGTATCGCCGCTCCCGATTCGCAGCGCATCGCC
TTCTATCGCCTTCTTGACGAGTTCTTCTGATAATACGACTCACTATAGGGTAACTAATTGAGGCGCGCCT
ACCACCGTCAAAAAAAACGGCGCTTTTTAGCGCCGTTTTTATTTTTCAACCTTCCTAGGTAAGTGACCCT
TTAGTGAGGGTTAATT
Features (pLannotate 1.2.2; 7 found; start..end, strand, type, name):
     37..582     +  rep_origin     p15A ori: Plasmids containing the medium-copy-number p15A origin of replication can be propagated in E. coli cells that contain a second plasmid with the ColE1 origin.
    670..725     +  rep_origin     RSF ori (fragment): Plasmids containing the RSF 1030 origin of replication can be propagated in E. coli cells that contain additional plasmids with compatible origins.
   1188..1205    +  CDS            lacZα (fragment): LacZα fragment of β-galactosidase; lacZ fragment
   1207..1374    +  CDS            tnpA (fragment): TN5P_ECOLX - Also known as tnp. Experimental evidence at protein level: Swiss-Prot protein existence level 1. Mediates transposition of transposon Tn5 by a 'cut and paste' mechanism. First, the monomeric transposase binds the 19 bp inverted DNA repeats flanking the transposon. Then, dimerization of the DNA- bound transposase creates a synaptic DNA complex. After nicking of the first DNA strand, excision of the transposon proceeds through a series of intermediates. The transposase then mediates the insertion of the transposon at a new site by strand transfer. The activity of the wild- type tran
   1406..2200    +  CDS            NeoR/KanR: aminoglycoside phosphotransferase from Tn5; aph(3')-II (or nptII); confers resistance to neomycin, kanamycin, and G418 (Geneticin®)
   2201..2219    +  promoter       T7 promoter: promoter for bacteriophage T7 RNA polymerase
   2308..2326    -  promoter       T3 promoter: promoter for bacteriophage T3 RNA polymerase
