[The description below was written by a language model from this plasmid's Addgene catalogue record and pLannotate feature annotations shown in this document.]
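Description:
pUdO2k is a compact, 2,326 bp empty-backbone plasmid for bacterial expression, one member of a series of deliberately concise vectors. It replicates from the p15A origin, which gives a medium copy number in E. coli and is compatible with ColE1-type plasmids, so it can be maintained alongside a second vector in the same cell. The stated purpose calls the plasmid medium-copy, consistent with p15A, although the catalogue copy-number field lists it as low copy. Selection is with kanamycin, conferred by the Tn5-derived aminoglycoside phosphotransferase gene (NeoR/KanR, aph(3')-II).

No insert is present, and inserts are intended to be introduced by Gibson assembly. The automated annotation finds a T7 promoter immediately downstream of the resistance gene and a T3 promoter on the opposite strand at the end of the linearised sequence. The two face each other across a short interval that likely corresponds to the cloning region, where they could serve for phage polymerase-driven transcription or as standard sequencing primer sites, though the record does not explicitly define a multiple cloning site. No dedicated bacterial expression promoter, ribosome binding site, terminator or tag is annotated, so users should assume that such elements come with the insert unless the full sequence shows otherwise.

The remaining annotations are short fragments: a piece resembling the RSF origin, a very short lacZα match and a partial Tn5 transposase sequence just upstream of the kanamycin gene. These are most plausibly sequence remnants or homology hits, with the Tn5 stretch probably representing native sequence carried over with the resistance cassette, rather than functional parts. The plasmid suits cloning and expression work in bacteria where small size and compatibility with other plasmids are useful.
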