Addgene plasmid #210235: pUdO2k
Purpose: (Empty Backbone) medium-copy plasmid for bacterial expression
Depositing lab: François-Xavier Campbell-Valois. Depositing organization: University of Ottawa. Publication: pUdOs: Concise Plasmids for Bacterial and Mammalian Cells. Manigat FO, Connell LB, Stewart BN, LePabic AR, Tessier CJG, Emlaw JR, Calvert ND, Rossl A, Shuhendler AJ, daCosta CJB, Campbell-Valois FX. ACS Synth Biol. 2024 Jan 18. doi: 10.1021/acssynbio.3c00408. PubMed 38235654.
Backbone
  Vector backbone: pUdO2k
  Backbone manufacturer: Host-Microbe Interactions lab
  Backbone size (bp): 2326
  Vector type: Bacterial Expression
Growth in bacteria
  Bacterial resistance: Kanamycin, 50 μg/mL
  Growth temperature: 37°C
  Growth strain: DH5alpha
  Copy number: Low Copy
Gene/Insert
  Cloning method: Gibson Cloning
Terms and licenses: Academic/Nonprofit Terms; Industry Terms: Not Available to Industry
How to cite: pUdO2k was a gift from François-Xavier Campbell-Valois (Addgene plasmid # 210235 ; http://n2t.net/addgene:210235 ; RRID:Addgene_210235)
